>Addgene plasmid #120232 | pCAP03-sp44/p21 | depositor full sequence | sequence record 227930 | pCAP03-sp44/p21 sequence 11666 bps
CCTACAACAACTAAGAAAATGGCTATCATGCGGAAGCTGGTGAGAAGAACAGCATCGGGACAAGGGAAGG
AAGAACAAAGACAAAGAAAACAAAAGAAAGCAATTGAAAACAAAACAAAACAATTTTCATTCCTTCTCTT
ATCATTCCTTTTCTTTTCTTTTCTCTCATTCAACGCACTCCATCGTATCCGTATTCCTCTTATTTTTTCT
CTTTCTCTATATCCATTTCTTTCTCTCTAGGTGTGTCCTCTCTCTCTCTTCAATTTCTCTACTCCGCATT
CCAACGCATCCTTCCCCCAACCTCCCATTTCCTCCTTACGGCCCGATAGCGATCGTCTTTCCCTCGCTAT
CACTCGCTACCGGCCCCTCCTCTGCACCGTAACCTCCTACGTATTTACCATATCATAAAGTTTTTTCCGA
CGCTTATCGCTGACCCCCTGTCGCCCTCCTATTGGCTTCCGGATTATCTTCTTGTCCATAAGGTGATCCA
TGCTTCCTGAAGATTCCCGAAATGTGTCCACTTTGGCGGGGAATCATTCCATCCACTTCTTTCTCTCTCG
CTTTCCTCATTCGGCGCTCCCCTTCCGCGTCTCATTGGTCTTCCGCTCCGTTTTTGCTTTGCCGATGTTA
CTTGGGGAGAGGTGCGATAATCCTTTCGCAAAAACTCGGTTTGACGCCTCCCATGGTATAAATAGTGGCC
ATATGGGTGAACCGATCTCCTCGTTAGGGTCACACCAGACTTTACAACACCGCACAGCATGTTGTCAAAG
CAGAGACGGTTCGAATGTGAACAGCCACTGCAGTTCGAAGTTCCTATTCTCTAGAAAGTATAGGAACTTC
GGTTCATGTGCAGCTCCATCAGCAAAAGGGGATGATAAGTTTATCACCACCGACTATTTGCAACAGTGCC
GTTGATCGTGCTATGATCGACTGATGTCATCAGCGGTGGAGTGCAATGTCGTGCAATACGAATGGCGAAA
AGCCGAGCTCATCGGTCAGCTTCTCAACCTTGGGGTTACCCCCGGCGGTGTGCTGCTGGTCCACAGCTCC
TTCCGTAGCGTCCGGCCCCTCGAAGATGGGCCACTTGGACTGATCGAGGCCCTGCGTGCTGCGCTGGGTC
CGGGAGGGACGCTCGTCATGCCCTCGTGGTCAGGTCTGGACGACGAGCCGTTCGATCCTGCCACGTCGCC
CGTTACACCGGACCTTGGAGTTGTCTCTGACACATTCTGGCGCCTGCCAAATGTAAAGCGCAGCGCCCAT
CCATTTGCCTTTGCGGCAGCGGGGCCACAGGCAGAGCAGATCATCTCTGATCCATTGCCCCTGCCACCTC
ACTCGCCTGCAAGCCCGGTCGCCCGTGTCCATGAACTCGATGGGCAGGTACTTCTCCTCGGCGTGGGACA
CGATGCCAACACGACGCTGCATCTTGCCGAGTTGATGGCAAAGGTTCCCTATGGGGTGCCGAGACACTGC
ACCATTCTTCAGGATGGCAAGTTGGTACGCGTCGATTATCTCGAGAATGACCACTGCTGTGAGCGCTTTG
CCTTGGCGGACAGGTGGCTCAAGGAGAAGAGCCTTCAGAAGGAAGGTCCAGTCGGTCATGCCTTTGCTCG
GTTGATCCGCTCCCGCGACATTGTGGCGACAGCCCTGGGTCAACTGGGCCGAGATCCGTTGATCTTCCTG
CATCCGCCAGAGGCGGGATGCGAAGAATGCGATGCCGCTCGCCAGTCGATTGGCTGAGAAGTTCCTATTC
TCTAGAAAGTATAGGAACTTCAAGCTTTGCTCGAGTGTGCGGGCTCTAACACGTCCTAGTATGGTAGGAT
GAGCAATCTAGTCGAGCAACGGAGGTACGGACCATATGTCGAAAGCTACATATAAGGAACGTGCTGCTAC
TCATCCTAGTCCTGTTGCTGCCAAGCTATTTAATATCATGCACGAAAAGCAAACAAACTTGTGTGCTTCA
TTGGATGTTCGTACCACCAAGGAATTACTGGAGTTAGTTGAAGCATTAGGTCCCAAAATTTGTTTACTAA
AAACACATGTGGATATCTTGACTGATTTTTCCATGGAGGGCACAGTTAAGCCGCTAAAGGCATTATCCGC
CAAGTACAATTTTTTACTCTTCGAAGACAGAAAATTTGCTGACATTGGTAATACAGTCAAATTGCAGTAC
TCTGCGGGTGTATACAGAATAGCAGAATGGGCAGACATTACGAATGCACACGGTGTGGTGGGCCCAGGTA
TTGTTAGCGGTTTGAAGCAGGCGGCGGAAGAAGTAACAAAGGAACCTAGAGGCCTTTTGATGTTAGCAGA
ATTGTCATGCAAGGGCTCCCTAGCTACTGGAGAATATACTAAGGGTACTGTTGACATTGCGAAGAGCGAC
AAAGATTTTGTTATCGGCTTTATTGCTCAAAGAGACATGGGTGGAAGAGATGAAGGTTACGATTGGTTGA
TTATGACACCCGGTGTGGGTTTAGATGACAAGGGAGACGCATTGGGTCAACAGTATAGAACCGTGGATGA
TGTGGTCTCTACAGGATCTGACATTATTATTGTTGGAAGAGGACTATTTGCAAAGGGAAGGGATGCTAAG
GTAGAGGGTGAACGTTACAGAAAAGCAGGCTGGGAAGCATATTTGAGAAGATGCGGCCAGCAAAACTAAG
GTACCTGTATTTAGAAAAATAAACAAATAGGGGTTCCGCGCACATTTCCCCGAAAAGTGCCACCTGGGTC
CTTTTCATCACGTGCTATAAAAATAATTATAATTTAAATTTTTTAATATAAATATATAAATTAAAAATAG
AAAGTAAAAAAAGAAATTAAAGAAAAAATAGTTTTTGTTTTCCGAAGATGTAAAAGACTCTAGGGGGATC
GCCAACAAATACTACCTTTTATCTTGCTCTTCCTGCTCTCAGGTATTAATGCCGAATTGTTTCATCTTGT
CTGTGTAGAAGACCACACACGAAAATCCTGTGATTTTACATTTTACTTATCGTTAATCGAATGTATATCT
ATTTAATCTGCTTTTCTTGTCTAATAAATATATATGTAAAGTACGCTTTTTGTTGAAATTTTTTAAACCT
TTGTTTATTTTTTTTTCTTCATTCCGTAACTCTTCTACCTTCTTTATTTACTTTCTAAAATCCAAATACA
AAACATAAAAATAAATAAACACAGAGTAAATTCCCAAATTATTCCATCATTAAAAGATACGAGGCGCGTG
TAAGTTACAGGCAAGCGATCCGTCCTAAGAAACCATTATTATCATGACATTAACCTATAAAAATAGGCGT
ATCACGAGGCCCTTTCGTCTCGCGCGTTTCGGTGATGACGGTGAAAACCTCTGACACATGCAGCTCCCGG
AGACGGTCACAGCTTGTCTGTAAGCGGATGCCGGGAGCAGACAAGCCCGTCAGGGCGCGTCAGCGGGTGT
TGGCGGGTGTCGGGGCTGGCTTAACTATGCGGCATCAGAGCAGATTGTACTGAGAGTGCACCATAGATCA
CGACATTACTATATATATAATATAGGAAGCATTTAATAGACAGCATCGTAATATATGTGTACTTTGCAGT
TATGACGCCAGATGGCAGTAGTGGAAGATATTCTTTATTGAAAAATAGCTTGTCACCTTACGTACAATCT
TGATCCGGAGCTTTTCTTTTTTTGCCGATTAAGAATTAATTCGGTCGAAAAAAGAAAAGGAGAGGGCCAA
GAGGGAGGGCATTGGTGACTATTGAGCACGTGAGTATACGTGATTAAGCACACAAAGGCAGCTTGGAGTA
TGTCTGTTATTAATTTCACAGGTAGTTCTGGTCCATTGGTGAAAGTTTGCGGCTTGCAGAGCACAGAGGC
CGCAGAATGTGCTCTAGATTCCGATGCTGACTTGCTGGGTATTATATGTGTGCCCAATAGAAAGAGAACA
ATTGACCCGGTTATTGCAAGGAAAATTTCAAGTCTTGTAAAAGCATATAAAAATAGTTCAGGCACTCCGA
AATACTTGGTTGGCGTGTTTCGTAATCAACCTAAGGAGGATGTTTTGGCTCTGGTCAATGATTACGGCAT
TGATATCGTCCAACTGCATGGAGATGAGTCGTGGCAAGAATACCAAGAGTTCCTCGGTTTGCCAGTTATT
AAAAGACTCGTATTTCCAAAAGACTGCAACATACTACTCAGTGCAGCTTCACAGAAACCTCATTCGTTTA
TTCCCTTGTTTGATTCAGAAGCAGGTGGGACAGGTGAACTTTTGGATTGGAACTCGATTTCTGACTGGGT
TGGAAGGCAAGAGAGCCCCGAAAGCTTACATTTTATGTTAGCTGGTGGACTGACGCCAGAAAATGTTGGT
GATGCGCTTAGATTAAATGGCGTTATTGGTGTTGATGTAAGCGGAGGTGTGGAGACAAATGGTGTAAAAG
ACTCTAACAAAATAGCAAATTTCGTCAAAAATGCTAAGAAATAGGTTATTACTGAGTAGTATTTATTTAA
GTATTGTTTGTGCACTTGCCGATCTATGCGGTGTGAAATACCGCACAGATGCGTAAGGAGAAAATACCGC
ATCAGGAAATTGTAAGCGTTAATATTTTGTTAAAATTCGCGTTAAATTTTTGTTAAATCAGCTCATTTTT
TAACCAATAGGCCGAAATCGGCAAAATCCCTTATAAATCAAAAGAATAGACCGAGATAGGGT
[37 nt withheld, positions 4683-4719]
AAAGAACGTGGACTCCAACGTCAAAGG
[42 nt withheld, positions 4747-4788]
TAACTGTCAGACCAAGTTTACTCATATATACTTTAGATTGATTTAAAACTTCATTTTTAATTTAAAAGGA
TCTAGGTGAAGATCCTTTTTGATAATCTCATGACCAAAATCCCTTAACGTGAGTTTTCGTTCCACTGAGC
GTCAGACCCCGTAGAAAAGATCAAAGGATCTTCTTGAGATCCTTTTTTTCTGCGCGTAATCTGCTGCTTG
CAAACAAAAAAACCACCGCTACCAGCGGTGGTTTGTTTGCCGGATCAAGAGCTACCAACTCTTTTTCCGA
AGGTAACTGGCTTCAGCAGAGCGCAGATACCAAATACTGTCCTTCTAGTGTAGCCGTAGTTAGGCCACCA
CTTCAAGAACTCTGTAGCACCGCCTACATACCTCGCTCTGCTAATCCTGTTACCAGTGGCTGCTGCCAGT
GGCGATAAGTCGTGTCCTACCGGGTTGGACTCAAGACGATAGTTACCGGATAAGGCGCAGCGGTCGGGCT
GAACGGGGGGTTCGTGCACACAGCCCAGCTTGGAGCGAACGACCTACACCGAACTGAGATACCTACAGCG
TGAGCTATGAGAAAGCGCCACGCTTCCCGAAGGGAGAAAGGCGGACAGGTATCCGGTAAGCGGCAGGGTC
GGAACAGGAGAGCGCACGAGGGAGCTTCCAGGGGGAAACGCCTGGTATCTTTATAGTCCTGTCGGGTTTC
GCCACCTCTGACTTGAGCGTCGATTTTTGTGATGCTCGTCAGGGGGGCGGAGCCTATGGAAAAACGCCAG
CAACGCGGCCTTTTTACGGTTCCTGGCCTTTTGCTGGCCTTTTGCTGGCCTTTTGCTCACATGTTCTTTC
CTGCGTTATCCCCTGATTCTGTGGATAACCGTATTACCGCCTTTGAGTGAGCTGATACCGCTCGCCGCAG
CCGAACGACCGAGCGCAGCGAGTCAGTGAGCGAGGAAGCGGAAGAGCGCTGACTTCCGCGTTTCCAGACT
TTACGAAACACGGAAACCGAAGACCATTCATGTTGTTGCTCAGGTCGCAGACGTTTTGCAGCAGCAGTCG
CTTCACGTTCGCTCGCGTATCGGTGATTCATTCTGCTAACCAGTAAGGCAACCCCGCCAGCCTAGCCGGG
TCCTCAACGACAGGAGCACGATCATGCGCACCCGTCAGATCCAGACATGATAAGATACATTGATGAGTTT
GGACAAACCACAACTAGAATGCAGTGAAAAAAATGCTTTATTTGTGAAATTTGTGATGCTATTGCTTTAT
TTGTAACCATTATAAGCTGCAATAAACAAGTTAACAACAACAATTGCATTCATTTTATGTTTCAGGTTCA
GGGGGAGGTGTGGGAGGTTTTTTAAAGCAAGTAAAACCTCTACAAATGTGGTATGGCTGATTATGATCTC
TAGTCAAGGCACTATACATCAAATATTCCTTATTAACCCCTTTACAAATTAAAAAGCTAAAGGTACACAA
TTTTTGAGCATAGTTATTAATAGCAGACACTCTATGCCTGTGTGGAGTAAGAAAAAACAGTATGTTATGA
TTATAACTGTTATGCCTACTTATAAAGGTTACAGAATATTTTTCCATAATTTTCTTGTATAGCAGTGCAG
CTTTTTCCTTTGTGGTGTAAATAGCAAAGCAAGCAAGAGTTCTATTACTAAACACAGCATGACTCAAAAA
ACTTAGCAATTCTGAAGGAAAGTCCTTGGGGTCTTCTACCTTTCTCTTCTTTTTTGGAGGAGTAGAATGT
TGAGAGTCAGCAGTAGCCTCATCATCACTAGATGGCATTTCTTCTGAGCAAAACAGGTTTTCCTCATTAA
AGGCATTCCACCACTGCTCCCATTCATCAGTTTCCATAGGTTGGAATCTAAAATACACAAACAATTAGAA
TCAGTAGTTTAACACATTATACACTTAAAAATTTTATATTTACCTTAGAGCTTTAAATCTCTGTAGGTAG
TTTGTCCAATTATGTCACACCACAGAAGTAAGGTTCCTTCACAAAGATCCGGACCAAAGCGGCCATCGTG
CCTCCCCACTCCTGCAGTTCGGGGGCATGGATGCGCGGATAGCCGCTGCTGGTTTCCTGGATGCCGACGG
ATTTGCACTGCCGGTAGAACTCCGCGAGGTCGTCCAGCCTCAGGCAGCAGCTGAACCAACTCGCGAGGGG
ATCGAGCCCGGGGTGGGCGAAGAACTCCAGCATGAGATCCCCGCGCTGGAGGATCATCCAGCCGGCGTCC
CGGAAAACGATTCCGAAGCCCAACCTTTCATAGAAGGCGGCGGTGGAATCGAAATCTCGTGATGGCAGGT
TGGGCGTCGCTTGGTCGGTCATTTCGAACCCCAGAGTCCCGCTCAGAAGAACTCGTCAAGAAGGCGATAG
AAGGCGATGCGCTGCGAATCGGGAGCGGCGATACCGTAAAGCACGAGGAAGCGGTCAGCCCATTCGCCGC
CAAGCTCTTCAGCAATATCACGGGTAGCCAACGCTATGTCCTGATAGCGGTCCGCCACACCCAGCCGGCC
ACAGTCGATGAATCCAGAAAAGCGGCCATTTTCCACCATGATATTCGGCAAGCAGGCATCGCCATGGGTC
ACGACGAGATCCTCGCCGTCGGGCATCCGCGCCTTGAGCCTGGCGAACAGTTCGGCTGGCGCGAGCCCCT
GATGCTCTTCGTCCAGATCATCCTGATCGACAAGACCGGCTTCCATCCGAGTACGTGCTCGCTCGATGCG
ATGTTTCGCTTGGTGGTCGAATGGGCAGGTAGCCGGATCAAGCGTATGCAGCCGCCGCATTGCATCAGCC
ATGATGGATACTTTCTCGGCAGGAGCAAGGTGAGATGACAGGAGATCCTGCCCCGGCACTTCGCCCAATA
GCAGCCAGTCCCTTCCCGCTTCAGTGACAACGTCGAGCACAGCTGCGCAAGGAACGCCCGTCGTGGCCAG
CCACGATAGCCGCGCTGCCTCGTCTTGGAGTTCATTCAGGGCACCGGACAGGTCGGTCTTGACAAAAAGA
ACCGGGCGCCCCTGCGCTGACAGCCGGAACACGGCGGCATCAGAGCAGCCGATTGTCTGTTGTGCCCAGT
CATAGCCGAATAGCCTCTCCACCCAAGCGGCCGGAGAACCTGCGTGCAATCCATCTTGTTCAATCATGCG
AAACGATCCTCATCCTGTCTCTTGATCAGATCTTGATCCCCTGCGCCATCAGATCCTTGGCGGCAAGAAA
GCCATCCAGTTTACTTTGCAGGGCTTCCCAACCTTACCAGAGGGCGCCCCAGCTGGCAATTCCGGTTCGC
TTGCTGTCCATAAAACCGCCCAGTCTAGCTATCGCCATGTAAGCCCACTGCAAGCTACCTGCTTTCTCTT
TGCGCTTGCGTTTTCCCTTGTCCAGATAGCCCAGTAGCTGACATTCATCCGGGGTCAGCACCGTTTCTGC
GGACTGGCTTTCTACGTGTTCCGCTTCCTTTAGCAGCCCTTGCGCCCTGAGTGCTTGCGGCAGCGTGAGA
GCTCATGAGCGGAGAACGAGATGACGTTGGAGGGGCAAGGTCGCGCTGATTGCTGGGGCAACACGTGGAG
CGGATCGGGGATTGTCTTTCTTCAGCTCGCTGATGATATGCTGACGCTCAATGCCGTTTGGCCTCCGACT
AACGAAAATCCCGCATTTGGACGGCTGATCCGATTGGCACGGCGGACGGCGAATGGCGGAGCAGACGCTC
GTCCGGGGGCAATGAGATATGAAAAAGCCTGAACTCACCGCGACGTATCGGGCCCTGGCCAGCTAGCTAG
AGTCGACCTGCAGGTCCCCGGGGATCGGTCTTGCCTTGCTCGTCGGTGATGTACTTCACCAGCTCCGCGA
AGTCGCTCTTCTTGATGGAGCGCATGGGGACGTGCTTGGCAATCACGCGCACCCCCCGGCCGTTTTAGCG
GCTAAAAAAGTCATGGCTCTGCCCTCGGGCGGACCACGCCCATCATGACCTTGCCAAGCTCGTCCTGCTT
CTCTTCGATCTTCGCCAGCAGGGCGAGGATCGTGGCATCACCGAACCGCGCCGTGCGCGGGTCGTCGGTG
AGCCAGAGTTTCAGCAGGCCGCCCAGGCGGCCCAGGTCGCCATTGATGCGGGCCAGCTCGCGGACGTGCT
CATAGTCCACGACGCCCGTGATTTTGTAGCCCTGGCCGACGGCCAGCAGGTAGGCCGACAGGCTCATGCC
GGCCGCCGCCGCCTTTTCCTCAATCGCTCTTCGTTCGTCTGGAAGGCAGTACACCTTGATAGGTGGGCTG
CCCTTCCTGGTTGGCTTGGTTTCATCAGCCATCCGCTTGCCCTCATCTGTTACGCCGGCGGTAGCCGGCC
AGCCTCGCAGAGCAGGATTCCCGTTGAGCACCGCCAGGTGCGAATAAGGGACAGTGAAGAAGGAACACCC
GCTCGCGGGTGGGCCTACTTCACCTATCCTGCCCGGCTGACGCCGTTGGATACACCAAGGAAAGTCTACA
CGAACCCTTTGGCAAAATCCTGTATATCGTGCGAAAAAGGATGGATATACCGAAAAAATCGCTATAATGA
CCCCGAAGCAGGGTTATGCAGCGGAAAAGATCCGTCGACCTGCAGGCATGCAAGCTCTAGCGATTCCAGA
CGTCCCGAAGGCGTGGCGCGGCTTCCCCGTGCCGGAGCAATCGCCCTGGGTGGGTTACACGACGCCCCTC
TATGGCCCGTACTGACGGACACACCGAAGCCCCGGCGGCAACCCTCAGCGGATGCCCCGGGGCTTCACGT
TTTCCCAGGTCAGAAGCGGTTTTCGGGAGTAGTGCCCCAACTGGGGTAACCTTTGAGTTCTCTCAGTTGG
GGGCGTAGGGTCGCCGACATGACACAAGGGGTTGTGACCGGGGTGGACACGTACGCGGGTGCTTACGACC
GTCAGTCGCGCGAGCGCGAAAATTCGAGCGCAGCAAGCCCAGCGACACAGCGTAGCGCCAACGAAGACAA
GGCGGCCGACCTTCAGCGCGAAGTCGAGCGCGACGGGGGCCGGTTCAGGTTCGTCGGGCATTTCAGCGAA
GCGCCGGGCACGTCGGCGTTCGGGACGGCGGAGCGCCCGGAGTTCGAACGCATCCTGAACGAATGCCGCG
CCGGGCGGCTCAACATGATCATTGTCTATGACGTGTCGCGCTTCTCGCGCCTGAAGGTCATGGACGCGAT
TCCGATTGTCTCGGAATTGCTCGCCCTGGGCGTGACGATTGTTTCCACTCAGGAAGGCGTCTTCCGGCAG
GGAAACGTCATGGACCTGATTCACCTGATTATGCGGCTCGACGCGTCGCACAAAGAATCTTCGCTGAAGT
CGGCGAAGATTCTCGACACGAAGAACCTTCAGCGCGAATTGGGCGGGTACGTCGGCGGGAAGGCGCCTTA
CGGCTTCGAGCTTGTTTCGGAGACGAAGGAGATCACGCGCAACGGCCGAATGGTCAATGTCGTCATCAAC
AAGCTTGCGCACTCGACCACTCCCCTTACCGGACCCTTCGAGTTCGAGCCCGACGTAATCCGGTGGTGGT
GGCGTGAGATCAAGACGCACAAACACCTTCCCTTCAAGCCGGGCAGTCAAGCCGCCATTCACCCGGGCAG
CATCACGGGGCTTTGTAAGCGCATGGACGCTGACGCCGTGCCGACCCGGGGCGAGACGATTGGGAAGAAG
ACCGCTTCAAGCGCCTGGGACCCGGCAACCGTTATGCGAATCCTTCGGGCCCCGCGTATTGCGGGCTTCG
CCGCTGAGGTGATCTACAAGAAGAAGCCGGACGGCACGCCGACCACGAAGATTGAGGGTTACCGCATTCA
GCGCGACCCGATCACGCTCCGGCCGGTCGAGCTTGATTGCGGACCGATCATCGAGCCCGCTGAGTGGTAT
GAGCTTCAGGCGTGGTTGGACGGCAGGGGGCGCGGCAAGGGGCTTTCCCGGGGGCAAGCCATTCTGTCCG
CCATGGACAAGCTGTACTGCGAGTGTGGCGCCGTCATGACTTCGAAGCGCGGGGAAGAATCGATCAAGGA
CTCTTACCGCTGCCGTCGCCGGAAGGTGGTCGACCCGTCCGCACCTGGGCAGCACGAAGGCACGTGCAAC
GTCAGCATGGCGGCACTCGACAAGTTCGTTGCGGAACGCATCTTCAACAAGATCAGGCACGCCGAAGGCG
ACGAAGAGACGTTGGCGCTTCTGTGGGAAGCCGCCCGACGCTTCGGCAAGCTCACTGAGGCGCCTGAGAA
GAGCGGCGAACGGGCGAACCTTGTTGCGGAGCGCGCCGACGCCCTGAACGCCCTTGAAGAGCTGTACGAA
GACCGCGCGGCAGGCGCGTACGACGGACCCGTTGGCAGGAAGCACTTCCGGAAGCAACAGGCAGCGCTGA
CGCTCCGGCAGCAAGGGGCGGAAGAGCGGCTTGCCGAACTTGAAGCCGCCGAAGCCCCGAAGCTTCCCCT
TGACCAATGGTTCCCCGAAGACGCCGACGCTGACCCGACCGGCCCTAAGTCGTGGTGGGGGCGCGCGTCA
GTAGACGACAAGCGCGTGTTCGTCGGGCTCTTCGTAGACAAGATCGTTGTCACGAAGTCGACTACGGGCA
GGGGGCAGGGAACGCCCATCGAGAAGCGCGCTTCGATCACGTGGGCGAAGCCGCCGACCGACGACGACGA
AGACGACGCCCAGGACGGCACGGAAGACGTAGCGGCGTAGCGAGACACCCGGGAAGCCTGATCTACGTCT
GTCGAGAAGTTTCTGATCGAAAAGTTCGACAGCGTCTCCGACCTGATGCAGCTCTCGCAGGGCGAAGAAT
CTCGTGCTTTCAGCTTCGATGTAGGAGGGCGTGGATATGTCCTGCGGGTAAATAGCTGCGCCGATGGTTT
CTACAAAGATCGACTAGT
Features (pLannotate 1.2.2; 32 found; start..end, strand, type, name):
      1..698     +  promoter       adh1 promoter (fragment): promoter for the Schizosaccharomyces pombe adh1 gene encoding alcohol dehydrogenase
    807..840     +  protein_bind   FRT (minimal): supports FLP-mediated excision but not integration (Turan and Bode, 2011) FLP recombinase from the Saccharomyces cerevisiae 2μ plasmid
    934..1734    +  CDS            ApmR: aminoglycoside 3-N-acetyltransferase type IV ; aac(3)IV; confers resistance to apramycin (Paget and Davies, 1996)
   1738..1771    +  protein_bind   FRT (minimal): supports FLP-mediated excision but not integration (Turan and Bode, 2011) FLP recombinase from the Saccharomyces cerevisiae 2μ plasmid
   1856..2659    +  CDS            URA3: orotidine-5'-phosphate decarboxylase, required for uracil biosynthesis; S. cerevisiae URA3; yeast auxotrophic marker, counterselectable with 5-fluoroorotic acid (5-FOA)
   2666..2700    -  promoter       AmpR promoter (fragment): bla
   2737..3240    +  misc_feature   CEN/ARS: S. cerevisiae CEN6 centromere fused to an autonomously replicating sequence
   3309..3344    +  CDS            rop (fragment): Rop protein, which maintains plasmids at low copy number; rop
   3446..3495    +  misc_feature   bom (fragment): basis of mobility region from pBR322
   3632..3779    +  promoter       TRP1 promoter: S. cerevisiae TRP1
   3780..4454    +  CDS            TRP1: phosphoribosylanthranilate isomerase, required for tryptophan biosynthesis; S. cerevisiae TRP1; yeast auxotrophic marker
   4505..4556    +  misc_feature   bom (fragment): basis of mobility region from pBR322
   4557..4788    -  rep_origin     M13 ori (fragment) (sequence partly withheld): M13 bacteriophage origin of replication; arrow indicates direction of (+) strand synthesis
   4962..5550    +  rep_origin     ori: high-copy-number ColE1/pMB1/pBR322/pUC origin of replication
   5609..5742    +  rep_origin     RSF ori (fragment): Plasmids containing the RSF 1030 origin of replication can be propagated in E. coli cells that contain additional plasmids with compatible origins.
   5746..5874    +  CDS            YPB1_ECOLX (fragment): Protein predicted: Swiss-Prot protein existence level 4. From Escherichia coli.
   5946..6080    -  polyA_signal   SV40 poly(A) signal: SV40 polyadenylation signal
   6103..6186    -  CDS            large T antigen (fragment): large T antigen from SV40 (simian virus 40)
   6505..6525    -  CDS            SV40 NLS: nuclear localization signal of SV40 (simian virus 40) large T antigen
   6656..6721    -  intron         small t intron: SV40 (simian virus 40) small t antigen intron
   6723..6797    -  CDS            small t antigen (fragment): SV40 (simian virus 40) small t antigen
   6800..7120    -  CDS            ble (fragment): BLE_KLEPN - Experimental evidence at protein level: Swiss-Prot protein existence level 1. Binding protein with a strong affinity to the bleomycin family of antibiotics. Binds to CL990; an antimitotic-antibiotic compound. From Klebsiella pneumoniae.
   7144..7935    -  CDS            neo: KKA2_KLEPN - Also known as kan, nptII. Experimental evidence at protein level: Swiss-Prot protein existence level 1. Resistance to kanamycin, neomycin, paromomycin, ribostamycin, butirosin and gentamicin B. From Klebsiella pneumoniae.
   7967..8314    -  CDS            tnpA (fragment): TN5P_ECOLX - Also known as tnp. Experimental evidence at protein level: Swiss-Prot protein existence level 1. Mediates transposition of transposon Tn5 by a 'cut and paste' mechanism. First, the monomeric transposase binds the 19 bp inverted DNA repeats flanking the transposon. Then, dimerization of the DNA- bound transposase creates a synaptic DNA complex. After nicking of the first DNA strand, excision of the transposon proceeds through a series of intermediates. The transposase then mediates the insertion of the transposon at a new site by strand transfer. The activity of the wild- type tran
   8565..8582    +  misc_feature   MCS (fragment): pUC18/19 multiple cloning site
   8592..8681    -  CDS            traI (fragment): TRAI6_ECOLX - Experimental evidence at protein level: Swiss-Prot protein existence level 1. The initiation process of transfer DNA synthesis requires the interaction of at least three plasmid-specific components (TraH, I, and J) at the transfer origin resulting in the assembly of a specialised nucleoprotein complex - the relaxosome. Site- and strand-specific cleavage at the transfer origin is dependent on TraI and TraJ. From Escherichia coli.
   8719..9090    -  CDS            traJ: oriT-recognizing protein; traJ
   9123..9232    -  oriT           oriT: incP origin of transfer
   9372..9394    +  misc_feature   MCS (fragment): pUC18/19 multiple cloning site
   9552..9651    +  protein_bind   phage φC31 attP: attachment site of phage φC31 phage φC31 integrase
   9661..11478   +  CDS            phage φC31 integrase: integrase from phage φC31
  11503..11660   +  CDS            HygR (fragment): aminoglycoside phosphotransferase from E. coli confers resistance to hygromycin
