>Addgene plasmid #120232 | pCAP03-sp44/p21 | addgene full sequence | sequence record 233750 | Addgene NGS Result
GGCCCGTACTGACGGACACACCGAAGCCCCGGCGGCAACCCTCAGCGGATGCCCCGGGGCTTCACGTTTT
CCCAGGTCAGAAGCGGTTTTCGGGAGTAGTGCCCCAACTGGGGTAACCTTTGAGTTCTCTCAGTTGGGGG
CGTAGGGTCGCCGACATGACACAAGGGGTTGTGACCGGGGTGGACACGTACGCGGGTGCTTACGACCGTC
AGTCGCGCGAGCGCGAAAATTCGAGCGCAGCAAGCCCAGCGACACAGCGTAGCGCCAACGAAGACAAGGC
GGCCGACCTTCAGCGCGAAGTCGAGCGCGACGGGGGCCGGTTCAGGTTCGTCGGGCATTTCAGCGAAGCG
CCGGGCACGTCGGCGTTCGGGACGGCGGAGCGCCCGGAGTTCGAACGCATCCTGAACGAATGCCGCGCCG
GGCGGCTCAACATGATCATTGTCTATGACGTGTCGCGCTTCTCGCGCCTGAAGGTCATGGACGCGATTCC
GATTGTCTCGGAATTGCTCGCCCTGGGCGTGACGATTGTTTCCACTCAGGAAGGCGTCTTCCGGCAGGGA
AACGTCATGGACCTGATTCACCTGATTATGCGGCTCGACGCGTCGCACAAAGAATCTTCGCTGAAGTCGG
CGAAGATTCTCGACACGAAGAACCTTCAGCGCGAATTGGGCGGGTACGTCGGCGGGAAGGCGCCTTACGG
CTTCGAGCTTGTTTCGGAGACGAAGGAGATCACGCGCAACGGCCGAATGGTCAATGTCGTCATCAACAAG
CTTGCGCACTCGACCACTCCCCTTACCGGACCCTTCGAGTTCGAGCCCGACGTAATCCGGTGGTGGTGGC
GTGAGATCAAGACGCACAAACACCTTCCCTTCAAGCCGGGCAGTCAAGCCGCCATTCACCCGGGCAGCAT
CACGGGGCTTTGTAAGCGCATGGACGCTGACGCCGTGCCGACCCGGGGCGAGACGATTGGGAAGAAGACC
GCTTCAAGCGCCTGGGACCCGGCAACCGTTATGCGAATCCTTCGGGCCCCGCGTATTGCGGGCTTCGCCG
CTGAGGTGATCTACAAGAAGAAGCCGGACGGCACGCCGACCACGAAGATTGAGGGTTACCGCATTCAGCG
CGACCCGATCACGCTCCGGCCGGTCGAGCTTGATTGCGGACCGATCATCGAGCCCGCTGAGTGGTATGAG
CTTCAGGCGTGGTTGGACGGCAGGGGGCGCGGCAAGGGGCTTTCCCGGGGGCAAGCCATTCTGTCCGCCA
TGGACAAGCTGTACTGCGAGTGTGGCGCCGTCATGACTTCGAAGCGCGGGGAAGAATCGATCAAGGACTC
TTACCGCTGCCGTCGCCGGAAGGTGGTCGACCCGTCCGCACCTGGGCAGCACGAAGGCACGTGCAACGTC
AGCATGGCGGCACTCGACAAGTTCGTTGCGGAACGCATCTTCAACAAGATCAGGCACGCCGAAGGCGACG
AAGAGACGTTGGCGCTTCTGTGGGAAGCCGCCCGACGCTTCGGCAAGCTCACTGAGGCGCCTGAGAAGAG
CGGCGAACGGGCGAACCTTGTTGCGGAGCGCGCCGACGCCCTGAACGCCCTTGAAGAGCTGTACGAAGAC
CGCGCGGCAGGCGCGTACGACGGACCCGTTGGCAGGAAGCACTTCCGGAAGCAACAGGCAGCGCTGACGC
TCCGGCAGCAAGGGGCGGAAGAGCGGCTTGCCGAACTTGAAGCCGCCGAAGCCCCGAAGCTTCCCCTTGA
CCAATGGTTCCCCGAAGACGCCGACGCTGACCCGACCGGCCCTAAGTCGTGGTGGGGGCGCGCGTCAGTA
GACGACAAGCGCGTGTTCGTCGGGCTCTTCGTAGACAAGATCGTTGTCACGAAGTCGACTACGGGCAGGG
GGCAGGGAACGCCCATCGAGAAGCGCGCTTCGATCACGTGGGCGAAGCCGCCGACCGACGACGACGAAGA
CGACGCCCAGGACGGCACGGAAGACGTAGCGGCGTAGCGAGACACCCGGGAAGCCTGATCTACGTCTGTC
GAGAAGTTTCTGATCGAAAAGTTCGACAGCGTCTCCGACCTGATGCAGCTCTCGGAGGGCGAAGAATCTC
GTGCTTTCAGCTTCGATGTAGGAGGGCGTGGATATGTCCTGCGGGTAAATAGCTGCGCCGATGGTTTCTA
CAAAGATCGACTAGTCCTACAACAACTAAGAAAATGGCTATCATGCGGAAGCTGGTGAGAAGAACAGCAT
CGGGACAAGGGAAGGAAGAACAAAGACAAAGAAAACAAAAGAAAGCAATTGAAAACAAAACAAAACAATT
TTCATTCCTTCTCTTATCATTCCTTTTCTTTTCTTTTCTCTCATTCAACGCACTCCATCGTATCCGTATT
CCTCTTATTTTTTCTCTTTCTCTATATCCATTTCTTTCTCTCTAGGTGTGTCCTCTCTCTCTCTTCAATT
TCTCTACTCCGCATTCCAACGCATCCTTCCCCCAACCTCCCATTTCCTCCTTACGGCCCGATAGCGATCG
TCTTTCCCTCGCTATCACTCGCTACCGGCCCCTCCTCTGCACCGTAACCTCCTACGTATTTACCATATCA
TAAAGTTTTTTCCGACGCTTATCGCTGACCCCCTGCCGCCCTCCTATTGGCTTCCGGATTATCTTCTTGT
CCATAAGGTGATCCATGCTTCCTGAAGATTCCCGAAATGTGTCCACTTTGGCGGGGAATCATTCCATCCA
CTTCTTTCTCTCTCGCTTTCCTCATTCGGCGCTCCCCTTCCGCGTCTCATTGGTCTTCCGCTCCGTTTTT
GCTTTGCCGATGTTACTTGGGGAGAGGTGCGATAATCCTTTCGCAAAAACTCGGTTTGACGCCTCCCATG
GTATAAATAGTGGCCATATGGGTGAACCGATCTCCTCGTTAGGGTCACACCAGACTTTACAACACCGCAC
AGCATGTTGTCAAAGCAGAGACGGTTCGAATGTGAACAGCCACTGCAGTTCGAAGTTCCTATTCTCTAGA
AAGTATAGGAACTTCGGTTCATGTGCAGCTCCATCAGCAAAAGGGGATGATAAGTTTATCACCACCGACT
ATTTGCAACAGTGCCGTTGATCGTGCTATGATCGACTGATGTCATCAGCGGTGGAGTGCAATGTCGTGCA
ATACGAATGGCGAAAAGCCGAGCTCATCGGTCAGCTTCTCAACCTTGGGGTTACCCCCGGCGGTGTGCTG
CTGGTCCACAGCTCCTTCCGTAGCGTCCGGCCCCTCGAAGATGGGCCACTTGGACTGATCGAGGCCCTGC
GTGCTGCGCTGGGTCCGGGAGGGACGCTCGTCATGCCCTCGTGGTCAGGTCTGGACGACGAGCCGTTCGA
TCCTGCCACGTCGCCCGTTACACCGGACCTTGGAGTTGTCTCTGACACATTCTGGCGCCTGCCAAATGTA
AAGCGCAGCGCCCATCCATTTGCCTTTGCGGCAGCGGGGCCACAGGCAGAGCAGATCATCTCTGATCCAT
TGCCCCTGCCACCTCACTCGCCTGCAAGCCCGGTCGCCCGTGTCCATGAACTCGATGGGCAGGTACTTCT
CCTCGGCGTGGGACACGATGCCAACACGACGCTGCATCTTGCCGAGTTGATGGCAAAGGTTCCCTATGGG
GTGCCGAGACACTGCACCATTCTTCAGGATGGCAAGTTGGTACGCGTCGATTATCTCGAGAATGACCACT
GCTGTGAGCGCTTTGCCTTGGCGGACAGGTGGCTCAAGGAGAAGAGCCTTCAGAAGGAAGGTCCAGTCGG
TCATGCCTTTGCTCGGTTGATCCGCTCCCGCGACATTGTGGCGACAGCCCTGGGTCAACTGGGCCGAGAT
CCGTTGATCTTCCTGCATCCGCCAGAGGCGGGATGCGAAGAATGCGATGCCGCTCGCCAGTCGATTGGCT
GAGAAGTTCCTATTCTCTAGAAAGTATAGGAACTTCAAGCTTTGCTCGAGTGTGCGGGCTCTAACACGTC
CTAGTATGGTAGGATGAGCAATCTAGTCGAGCAACGGAGGTACGGACCATATGTCGAAAGCTACATATAA
GGAACGTGCTGCTACTCATCCTAGTCCTGTTGCTGCCAAGCTATTTAATATCATGCACGAAAAGCAAACA
AACTTGTGTGCTTCATTGGATGTTCGTACCACCAAGGAATTACTGGAGTTAGTTGAAGCATTAGGTCCCA
AAATTTGTTTACTAAAAACACATGTGGATATCTTGACTGATTTTTCCATGGAGGGCACAGTTAAGCCGCT
AAAGGCATTATCCGCCAAGTACAATTTTTTACTCTTCGAAGACAGAAAATTTGCTGACATTGGTAATACA
GTCAAATTGCAGTACTCTGCGGGTGTATACAGAATAGCAGAATGGGCAGACATTACGAATGCACACGGTG
TGGTGGGCCCAGGTATTGTTAGCGGTTTGAAGCAGGCGGCGGAAGAAGTAACAAAGGAACCTAGAGGCCT
TTTGATGTTAGCAGAATTGTCATGCAAGGGCTCCCTAGCTACTGGAGAATATACTAAGGGTACTGTTGAC
ATTGCGAAGAGCGACAAAGATTTTGTTATCGGCTTTATTGCTCAAAGAGACATGGGTGGAAGAGATGAAG
GTTACGATTGGTTGATTATGACACCCGGTGTGGGTTTAGATGACAAGGGAGACGCATTGGGTCAACAGTA
TAGAACCGTGGATGATGTGGTCTCTACAGGATCTGACATTATTATTGTTGGAAGAGGACTATTTGCAAAG
GGAAGGGATGCTAAGGTAGAGGGTGAACGTTACAGAAAAGCAGGCTGGGAAGCATATTTGAGAAGATGCG
GCCAGCAAAACTAAGGTACCTGTATTTAGAAAAATAAACAAATAGGGGTTCCGCGCACATTTCCCCGAAA
AGTGCCACCTGGGTCCTTTTCATCACGTGCTATAAAAATAATTATAATTTAAATTTTTTAATATAAATAT
ATAAATTAAAAATAGAAAGTAAAAAAAGAAATTAAAGAAAAAATAGTTTTTGTTTTCCGAAGATGTAAAA
GACTCTAGGGGGATCGCCAACAAATACTACCTTTTATCTTGCTCTTCCTGCTCTCAGGTATTAATGCCGA
ATTGTTTCATCTTGTCTGTGTAGAAGACCACACACGAAAATCCTGTGATTTTACATTTTACTTATCGTTA
ATCGAATGTATATCTATTTAATCTGCTTTTCTTGTCTAATAAATATATATGTAAAGTACGCTTTTTGTTG
AAATTTTTTAAACCTTTGTTTATTTTTTTTTCTTCATTCCGTAACTCTTCTACCTTCTTTATTTACTTTC
TAAAATCCAAATACAAAACATAAAAATAAATAAACACAGAGTAAATTCCCAAATTATTCCATCATTAAAA
GATACGAGGCGCGTGTAAGTTACAGGCAAGCGATCCGTCTAAGAAACCATTATTATCATGACATTAACCT
ATAAAAATAGGCGTATCACGAGGCCCTTTCGTCTCGCGCGTTTCGGTGATGACGGTGAAAACCTCTGACA
CATGCAGCTCCCGGAGACGGTCACAGCTTGTCTGTAAGCGGATGCCGGGAGCAGACAAGCCCGTCAGGGC
GCGTCAGCGGGTGTTGGCGGGTGTCGGGGCTGGCTTAACTATGCGGCATCAGAGCAGATTGTACTGAGAG
TGCACCATAGATCACGACATTACTATATATATAATATAGGAAGCATTTAATAGAACAGCATCGTAATATA
TGTGTACTTTGCAGTTATGACGCCAGATGGCAGTAGTGGAAGATATTCTTTATTGAAAAATAGCTTGTCA
CCTTACGTACAATCTTGATCCGGAGCTTTTCTTTTTTTGCCGATTAAGAATTAATTCGGTCGAAAAAAGA
AAAGGAGAGGGCCAAGAGGGAGGGCATTGGTGACTATTGAGCACGTGAGTATACGTGATTAAGCACACAA
AGGCAGCTTGGAGTATGTCTGTTATTAATTTCACAGGTAGTTCTGGTCCATTGGTGAAAGTTTGCGGCTT
GCAGAGCACAGAGGCCGCAGAATGTGCTCTAGATTCCGATGCTGACTTGCTGGGTATTATATGTGTGCCC
AATAGAAAGAGAACAATTGACCCGGTTATTGCAAGGAAAATTTCAAGTCTTGTAAAAGCATATAAAAATA
GTTCAGGCACTCCGAAATACTTGGTTGGCGTGTTTCGTAATCAACCTAAGGAGGATGTTTTGGCTCTGGT
CAATGATTACGGCATTGATATCGTCCAACTGCATGGAGATGAGTCGTGGCAAGAATACCAAGAGTTCCTC
GGTTTGCCAGTTATTAAAAGACTCGTATTTCCAAAAGACTGCAACATACTACTCAGTGCAGCTTCACAGA
AACCTCATTCGTTTATTCCCTTGTTTGATTCAGAAGCAGGTGGGACAGGTGAACTTTTGGATTGGAACTC
GATTTCTGACTGGGTTGGAAGGCAAGAGAGCCCCGAAAGCTTACATTTTATGTTAGCTGGTGGACTGACG
CCAGAAAATGTTGGTGATGCGCTTAGATTAAATGGCGTTATTGGTGTTGATGTAAGCGGAGGTGTGGAGA
CAAATGGTGTAAAAGACTCTAACAAAATAGCAAATTTCGTCAAAAATGCTAAGAAATAGGTTATTACTGA
GTAGTATTTATTTAAGTATTGTTTGTGCACTTGCCGATCTATGCGGTGTGAAATACCGCACAGATGCGTA
AGGAGAAAATACCGCATCAGGAAATTGTAAGCGTTAATATTTTGTTAAAATTCGCGTTAAATTTTTGTTA
AATCAGCTCATTTTTTAACCAATAGGCCGAAATCGGCAAAATCCCTTATAAATCAAAAGAATAGACCGAG
ATAGGGT
[37 nt withheld, positions 6868-6904]
AAAGAACGTGGACTCCAACGTCAAAGG
[42 nt withheld, positions 6932-6973]
TAACTGTCAGACCAAGTTTACTCATATATACTTTAGATTGATTTAAAACTTCATTTTTAATTTAAAAGGA
TCTAGGTGAAGATCCTTTTTGATAATCTCATGACCAAAATCCCTTAACGTGAGTTTTCGTTCCACTGAGC
GTCAGACCCCGTAGAAAAGATCAAAGGATCTTCTTGAGATCCTTTTTTTCTGCGCGTAATCTGCTGCTTG
CAAACAAAAAAACCACCGCTACCAGCGGTGGTTTGTTTGCCGGATCAAGAGCTACCAACTCTTTTTCCGA
AGGTAACTGGCTTCAGCAGAGCGCAGATACCAAATACTGTCCTTCTAGTGTAGCCGTAGTTAGGCCACCA
CTTCAAGAACTCTGTAGCACCGCCTACATACCTCGCTCTGCTAATCCTGTTACCAGTGGCTGCTGCCAGT
GGCGATAAGTCGTGTCTTACCGGGTTGGACTCAAGACGATAGTTACCGGATAAGGCGCAGCGGTCGGGCT
GAACGGGGGGTTCGTGCACACAGCCCAGCTTGGAGCGAACGACCTACACCGAACTGAGATACCTACAGCG
TGAGCTATGAGAAAGCGCCACGCTTCCCGAAGGGAGAAAGGCGGACAGGTATCCGGTAAGCGGCAGGGTC
GGAACAGGAGAGCGCACGAGGGAGCTTCCAGGGGGAAACGCCTGGTATCTTTATAGTCCTGTCGGGTTTC
GCCACCTCTGACTTGAGCGTCGATTTTTGTGATGCTCGTCAGGGGGGCGGAGCCTATGGAAAAACGCCAG
CAACGCGGCCTTTTTACGGTTCCTGGCCTTTTGCTGGCCTTTTGCTCACATGTTCTTTCCTGCGTTATCC
CCTGATTCTGTGGATAACCGTATTACCGCCTTTGAGTGAGCTGATACCGCTCGCCGCAGCCGAACGACCG
AGCGCAGCGAGTCAGTGAGCGAGGAAGCGGAAGAGCGCTGACTTCCGCGTTTCCAGACTTTACGAAACAC
GGAAACCGAAGACCATTCATGTTGTTGCTCAGGTCGCAGACGTTTTGCAGCAGCAGTCGCTTCACGTTCG
CTCGCGTATCGGTGATTCATTCTGCTAACCAGTAAGGCAACCCCGCCAGCCTAGCCGGGTCCTCAACGAC
AGGAGCACGATCATGCGCACCCGTCAGATCCAGACATGATAAGATACATTGATGAGTTTGGACAAACCAC
AACTAGAATGCAGTGAAAAAAATGCTTTATTTGTGAAATTTGTGATGCTATTGCTTTATTTGTAACCATT
ATAAGCTGCAATAAACAAGTTAACAACAACAATTGCATTCATTTTATGTTTCAGGTTCAGGGGGAGGTGT
GGGAGGTTTTTTAAAGCAAGTAAAACCTCTACAAATGTGGTATGGCTGATTATGATCTCTAGTCAAGGCA
CTATACATCAAATATTCCTTATTAACCCCTTTACAAATTAAAAAGCTAAAGGTACACAATTTTTGAGCAT
AGTTATTAATAGCAGACACTCTATGCCTGTGTGGAGTAAGAAAAAACAGTATGTTATGATTATAACTGTT
ATGCCTACTTATAAAGGTTACAGAATATTTTTCCATAATTTTCTTGTATAGCAGTGCAGCTTTTTCCTTT
GTGGTGTAAATAGCAAAGCAAGCAAGAGTTCTATTACTAAACACAGCATGACTCAAAAAACTTAGCAATT
CTGAAGGAAAGTCCTTGGGGTCTTCTACCTTTCTCTTCTTTTTTGGAGGAGTAGAATGTTGAGAGTCAGC
AGTAGCCTCATCATCACTAGATGGCATTTCTTCTGAGCAAAACAGGTTTTCCTCATTAAAGGCATTCCAC
CACTGCTCCCATTCATCAGTTCCATAGGTTGGAATCTAAAATACACAAACAATTAGAATCAGTAGTTTAA
CACATTATACACTTAAAAATTTTATATTTACCTTAGAGCTTTAAATCTCTGTAGGTAGTTTGTCCAATTA
TGTCACACCACAGAAGTAAGGTTCCTTCACAAAGATCCGGACCAAAGCGGCCATCGTGCCTCCCCACTCC
TGCAGTTCGGGGGCATGGATGCGCGGATAGCCGCTGCTGGTTTCCTGGATGCCGACGGATTTGCACTGCC
GGTAGAACTCCGCGAGGTCGTCCAGCCTCAGGCAGCAGCTGAACCAACTCGCGAGGGGATCGAGCCCGGG
GTGGGCGAAGAACTCCAGCATGAGATCCCCGCGCTGGAGGATCATCCAGCCGGCGTCCCGGAAAACGATT
CCGAAGCCCAACCTTTCATAGAAGGCGGCGGTGGAATCGAAATCTCGTGATGGCAGGTTGGGCGTCGCTT
GGTCGGTCATTTCGAACCCCAGAGTCCCGCTCAGAAGAACTCGTCAAGAAGGCGATAGAAGGCGATGCGC
TGCGAATCGGGAGCGGCGATACCGTAAAGCACGAGGAAGCGGTCAGCCCATTCGCCGCCAAGCTCTTCAG
CAATATCACGGGTAGCCAACGCTATGTCCTGATAGCGGTCCGCCACACCCAGCCGGCCACAGTCGATGAA
TCCAGAAAAGCGGCCATTTTCCACCATGATATTCGGCAAGCAGGCATCGCCATGGGTCACGACGAGATCC
TCGCCGTCGGGCATCCGCGCCTTGAGCCTGGCGAACAGTTCGGCTGGCGCGAGCCCCTGATGCTCTTCGT
CCAGATCATCCTGATCGACAAGACCGGCTTCCATCCGAGTACGTGCTCGCTCGATGCGATGTTTCGCTTG
GTGGTCGAATGGGCAGGTAGCCGGATCAAGCGTATGCAGCCGCCGCATTGCATCAGCCATGATGGATACT
TTCTCGGCAGGAGCAAGGTGAGATGACAGGAGATCCTGCCCCGGCACTTCGCCCAATAGCAGCCAGTCCC
TTCCCGCTTCAGTGACAACGTCGAGCACAGCTGCGCAAGGAACGCCCGTCGTGGCCAGCCACGATAGCCG
CGCTGCCTCGTCTTGGAGTTCATTCAGGGCACCGGACAGGTCGGTCTTGACAAAAAGAACCGGGCGCCCC
TGCGCTGACAGCCGGAACACGGCGGCATCAGAGCAGCCGATTGTCTGTTGTGCCCAGTCATAGCCGAATA
GCCTCTCCACCCAAGCGGCCGGAGAACCTGCGTGCAATCCATCTTGTTCAATCATGCGAAACGATCCTCA
TCCTGTCTCTTGATCAGATCTTGATCCCCTGCGCCATCAGATCCTTGGCGGCAAGAAAGCCATCCAGTTT
ACTTTGCAGGGCTTCCCAACCTTACCAGAGGGCGCCCCAGCTGGCAATTCCGGTTCGCTTGCTGTCCATA
AAACCGCCCAGTCTAGCTATCGCCATGTAAGCCCACTGCAAGCTACCTGCTTTCTCTTTGCGCTTGCGTT
TTCCCTTGTCCAGATAGCCCAGTAGCTGACATTCATCCGGGGTCAGCACCGTTTCTGCGGACTGGCTTTC
TACGTGTTCCGCTTCCTTTAGCAGCCCTTGCGCCCTGAGTGCTTGCGGCAGCGTGAGAGCTCATGAGCGG
AGAACGAGATGACGTTGGAGGGGCAAGGTCGCGCTGATTGCTGGGGCAACACGTGGAGCGGATCGGGGAT
TGTCTTTCTTCAGCTCGCTGATGATATGCTGACGCTCAATGCCGTTTGGCCTCCGACTAACGAAAATCCC
GCATTTGGACGGCTGATCCGATTGGCACGGCGGACGGCGAATGGCGGAGCAGACGCTCGTCCGGGGGCAA
TGAGATATGAAAAAGCCTGAACTCACCGCGACGTATCGGGCCCTGGCCAGCTAGCTAGAGTCGACCTGCA
GGTCCCCGGGGATCGGTCTTGCCTTGCTCGTCGGTGATGTACTTCACCAGCTCCGCGAAGTCGCTCTTCT
TGATGGAGCGCATGGGGACGTGCTTGGCAATCACGCGCACCCCCCGGCCGTTTTAGCGGCTAAAAAAGTC
ATGGCTCTGCCCTCGGGCGGACCACGCCCATCATGACCTTGCCAAGCTCGTCCTGCTTCTCTTCGATCTT
CGCCAGCAGGGCGAGGATCGTGGCATCACCGAACCGCGCCGTGCGCGGGTCGTCGGTGAGCCAGAGTTTC
AGCAGGCCGCCCAGGCGGCCCAGGTCGCCATTGATGCGGGCCAGCTCGCGGACGTGCTCATAGTCCACGA
CGCCCGTGATTTTGTAGCCCTGGCCGACGGCCAGCAGGTAGGCCGACAGGCTCATGCCGGCCGCCGCCGC
CTTTTCCTCAATCGCTCTTCGTTCGTCTGGAAGGCAGTACACCTTGATAGGTGGGCTGCCCTTCCTGGTT
GGCTTGGTTTCATCAGCCATCCGCTTGCCCTCATCTGTTACGCCGGCGGTAGCCGGCCAGCCTCGCAGAG
CAGGATTCCCGTTGAGCACCGCCAGGTGCGAATAAGGGACAGTGAAGAAGGAACACCCGCTCGCGGGTGG
GCCTACTTCACCTATCCTGCCCGGCTGACGCCGTTGGATACACCAAGGAAAGTCTACACGAACCCTTTGG
CAAAATCCTGTATATCGTGCGAAAAAGGATGGATATACCGAAAAAATCGCTATAATGACCCCGAAGCAGG
GTTATGCAGCGGAAAAGATCCGTCGACCTGCAGGCATGCAAGCTCTAGCGATTCCAGACGTCCCGAAGGC
GTGGCGCGGCTTCCCCGTGCCGGAGCAATCGCCCTGGGTGGGTTACACGACGCCCCTCTAT
Features (pLannotate 1.2.2; 31 found; start..end, strand, type, name):
     71..170     +  protein_bind   phage φC31 attP: attachment site of phage φC31 phage φC31 integrase
    180..1997    +  CDS            phage φC31 integrase: integrase from phage φC31
   2022..2179    +  CDS            HygR (fragment): aminoglycoside phosphotransferase from E. coli confers resistance to hygromycin
   2186..2883    +  promoter       adh1 promoter (fragment): promoter for the Schizosaccharomyces pombe adh1 gene encoding alcohol dehydrogenase
   2992..3025    +  protein_bind   FRT (minimal): supports FLP-mediated excision but not integration (Turan and Bode, 2011) FLP recombinase from the Saccharomyces cerevisiae 2μ plasmid
   3119..3919    +  CDS            ApmR: aminoglycoside 3-N-acetyltransferase type IV ; aac(3)IV; confers resistance to apramycin (Paget and Davies, 1996)
   3923..3956    +  protein_bind   FRT (minimal): supports FLP-mediated excision but not integration (Turan and Bode, 2011) FLP recombinase from the Saccharomyces cerevisiae 2μ plasmid
   4041..4844    +  CDS            URA3: orotidine-5'-phosphate decarboxylase, required for uracil biosynthesis; S. cerevisiae URA3; yeast auxotrophic marker, counterselectable with 5-fluoroorotic acid (5-FOA)
   4851..4885    -  promoter       AmpR promoter (fragment): bla
   4922..5425    +  misc_feature   CEN/ARS: S. cerevisiae CEN6 centromere fused to an autonomously replicating sequence
   5493..5528    +  CDS            rop (fragment): Rop protein, which maintains plasmids at low copy number; rop
   5630..5679    +  misc_feature   bom (fragment): basis of mobility region from pBR322
   5817..5964    +  promoter       TRP1 promoter: S. cerevisiae TRP1
   5965..6639    +  CDS            TRP1: phosphoribosylanthranilate isomerase, required for tryptophan biosynthesis; S. cerevisiae TRP1; yeast auxotrophic marker
   6690..6741    +  misc_feature   bom (fragment): basis of mobility region from pBR322
   6742..6973    -  rep_origin     M13 ori (fragment) (sequence partly withheld): M13 bacteriophage origin of replication; arrow indicates direction of (+) strand synthesis
   7147..7735    +  rep_origin     ori: high-copy-number ColE1/pMB1/pBR322/pUC origin of replication
   7920..8048    +  CDS            YPB1_ECOLX (fragment): Protein predicted: Swiss-Prot protein existence level 4. From Escherichia coli.
   8120..8254    -  polyA_signal   SV40 poly(A) signal: SV40 polyadenylation signal
   8277..8360    -  CDS            large T antigen (fragment): large T antigen from SV40 (simian virus 40)
   8679..8699    -  CDS            SV40 NLS: nuclear localization signal of SV40 (simian virus 40) large T antigen
   8829..8894    -  intron         small t intron: SV40 (simian virus 40) small t antigen intron
   8896..8970    -  CDS            small t antigen (fragment): SV40 (simian virus 40) small t antigen
   8973..9293    -  CDS            ble (fragment): BLE_KLEPN - Experimental evidence at protein level: Swiss-Prot protein existence level 1. Binding protein with a strong affinity to the bleomycin family of antibiotics. Binds to CL990; an antimitotic-antibiotic compound. From Klebsiella pneumoniae.
   9317..10108   -  CDS            neo: KKA2_KLEPN - Also known as kan, nptII. Experimental evidence at protein level: Swiss-Prot protein existence level 1. Resistance to kanamycin, neomycin, paromomycin, ribostamycin, butirosin and gentamicin B. From Klebsiella pneumoniae.
  10140..10487   -  CDS            tnpA (fragment): TN5P_ECOLX - Also known as tnp. Experimental evidence at protein level: Swiss-Prot protein existence level 1. Mediates transposition of transposon Tn5 by a 'cut and paste' mechanism. First, the monomeric transposase binds the 19 bp inverted DNA repeats flanking the transposon. Then, dimerization of the DNA- bound transposase creates a synaptic DNA complex. After nicking of the first DNA strand, excision of the transposon proceeds through a series of intermediates. The transposase then mediates the insertion of the transposon at a new site by strand transfer. The activity of the wild- type tran
  10738..10755   +  misc_feature   MCS (fragment): pUC18/19 multiple cloning site
  10765..10854   -  CDS            traI (fragment): TRAI6_ECOLX - Experimental evidence at protein level: Swiss-Prot protein existence level 1. The initiation process of transfer DNA synthesis requires the interaction of at least three plasmid-specific components (TraH, I, and J) at the transfer origin resulting in the assembly of a specialised nucleoprotein complex - the relaxosome. Site- and strand-specific cleavage at the transfer origin is dependent on TraI and TraJ. From Escherichia coli.
  10892..11263   -  CDS            traJ: oriT-recognizing protein; traJ
  11296..11405   -  oriT           oriT: incP origin of transfer
  11545..11567   +  misc_feature   MCS (fragment): pUC18/19 multiple cloning site
