[The description below was written by a language model from this plasmid's Addgene catalogue record and pLannotate feature annotations shown in this document.]
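Description:
pCAP03-sp44/p21 is a synthetic-biology template plasmid built on the pCAP03 backbone, a yeast/E. coli/actinomycete shuttle vector. In E. coli it replicates from a high-copy ColE1/pUC-type origin and is selected with kanamycin through the Tn5-derived neo (nptII) gene. A CEN6/ARS element and the TRP1 auxotrophic marker allow maintenance in Saccharomyces cerevisiae. The backbone also carries URA3 downstream of a Schizosaccharomyces pombe adh1 promoter fragment, a marker that is counterselectable with 5-FOA. An incP oriT with traJ permits conjugative transfer from E. coli, and the φC31 integrase with its attP site supports site-specific chromosomal integration in hosts carrying a matching attB site, such as Streptomyces. Several other annotated pieces (SV40 fragments, ble, tnpA, HygR, rop and bom fragments) appear to be remnants of the backbone's construction rather than functional parts.

The payload, inserted by Gibson cloning between the adh1 promoter fragment and URA3, is a bidirectional promoter cassette. It contains the sp44 and p21 promoters and the apramycin resistance gene aac(3)IV, which is bracketed by two minimal FRT sites. The automated annotation detects the FRT sites and the apramycin gene but does not label sp44 or p21, so their exact positions and orientations are not shown in the feature tables. According to the record, the cassette is meant to be amplified with added homology arms and recombined into a biosynthetic gene cluster. There it replaces native regulatory regions so that the two promoters drive divergent transcription. Apramycin selects for insertion, and FLP recombinase can later excise the marker. The depositor and sequencing-verified records differ slightly in length (11,666 versus 11,654 nt) and start point but show essentially the same architecture.
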