Addgene plasmid #120232: pCAP03-sp44/p21
Purpose: Carries bidirectional promoter cassette containing sp44 and p21 promoters and apramycin resistance gene flanked by two FRT sites that can be amplified with homology sequence for refactoring.
Depositing lab: Bradley Moore. Depositing organization: University of California, San Diego (UCSD). Publication: Refactoring the Cryptic Streptophenazine Biosynthetic Gene Cluster Unites Phenazine, Polyketide, and Nonribosomal Peptide Biochemistry. Bauman KD, Li J, Murata K, Mantovani SM, Dahesh S, Nizet V, Luhavaya H, Moore BS. Cell Chem Biol. 2019 Feb 15. pii: S2451-9456(19)30038-8. doi: 10.1016/j.chembiol.2019.02.004. PubMed 30853419.
Backbone
  Vector backbone: pCAP03
  Vector type: Synthetic Biology
  Selectable markers: insert contains apramycin resistance as well
Growth in bacteria
  Bacterial resistance: Kanamycin, 50 μg/mL
  Growth temperature: 37°C
  Growth strain: DH5alpha
  Copy number: High Copy
Gene/Insert
  Gene/Insert name: bidirectional promoter cassette containing sp44 and p21 promoters and apramycin resistance gene flanked by two FRT sites
  Mutation: aac(3)IV (apramycin resistance gene)
  Cloning method: Gibson Cloning
Terms and licenses: Academic/Nonprofit Terms; Industry Terms: Not Available to Industry
How to cite: pCAP03-sp44/p21 was a gift from Bradley Moore (Addgene plasmid # 120232 ; http://n2t.net/addgene:120232 ; RRID:Addgene_120232)
